Addgene plasmid #225651: pJL NarX Myc
Purpose: Expresses WT NarX capable of sensing nitrate. For use with NarL-YdfI and reporter plasmids from this study.
Depositing lab: Neha Kamat. Depositing organization: Northwestern University. Publication: Engineering transmembrane signal transduction in synthetic membranes using two-component systems. Peruzzi JA, Galvez NR, Kamat NP. Proc Natl Acad Sci U S A. 2023 May 9;120(19):e2218610120. doi: 10.1073/pnas.2218610120. Epub 2023 May 1. PubMed 37126679.
Backbone
  Vector backbone: pJL
  Backbone manufacturer: Gift from Tabor lab
  Vector type: Bacterial Expression ; Cell free expression
Growth in bacteria
  Bacterial resistance: Kanamycin, 50 μg/mL
  Growth temperature: 37°C
  Growth strain: DH5alpha
  Copy number: High Copy
Gene/Insert
  Gene/Insert name: NarX
  Species: E. coli
  Insert size (bp): 1839
  Entrez Gene: narX (a.k.a. b1222, ECK1216, frd1, frdR, narR)
  Promoter: T7
  Tag / fusion protein: Myc (C terminal on insert)
  Cloning method: Gibson Cloning
Resource information
  A portion of this plasmid was derived from a plasmid made by: Jeffrey Tabor Lab
Terms and licenses: Academic/Nonprofit Terms; Industry Terms: Not Available to Industry
How to cite: pJL NarX Myc was a gift from Neha Kamat (Addgene plasmid # 225651 ; http://n2t.net/addgene:225651 ; RRID:Addgene_225651)
