[The description below was written by a language model from this plasmid's Addgene catalogue record and pLannotate feature annotations shown in this document.]
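Description:
pJL NarX Myc is a compact (about 3.6 kb) bacterial and cell-free expression plasmid built on the pJL backbone. It is maintained at high copy in E. coli through a ColE1/pUC-type origin of replication and is selected with kanamycin via an aminoglycoside phosphotransferase (KanR) gene, which sits on the opposite strand from the expression cassette.

The payload is the wild-type E. coli narX gene, encoding the transmembrane sensor histidine kinase of the nitrate/nitrite-responsive two-component system. NarX detects nitrate and passes the signal to its cognate response regulator by phosphorylation, and it is thought to dephosphorylate that regulator when nitrate is absent. The coding sequence is driven by a T7 promoter followed by the efficient ribosome binding site from phage T7 gene 10, and it is closed by a T7 terminator, so expression depends on T7 RNA polymerase supplied either by a suitable host strain or by a cell-free transcription-translation reaction. A C-terminal Myc epitope is fused to NarX for detection. The automated annotation labels this 30-nt region as a fragment of a 3xMyc tag, which is consistent with a single Myc copy. A short stretch just before the terminator is annotated as a fragment of a T7 gene 10-derived solubility tag; it may simply be residual vector sequence, and the record does not clarify whether it is translated.

According to the record, the plasmid supplies the nitrate-sensing component and is meant to be used with a NarL-YdfI response regulator plasmid and reporter plasmids from the same study, which engineered transmembrane signal transduction in synthetic membranes using two-component systems.
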