Features (pLannotate 1.2.2; 8 found; start..end, strand, type, name):
     17..605     +  rep_origin     ori: high-copy-number ColE1/pMB1/pBR322/pUC origin of replication
    633..651     +  promoter       T7 promoter: promoter for bacteriophage T7 RNA polymerase
    683..705     +  RBS            RBS: efficient ribosome binding site from bacteriophage T7 gene 10 (Olins and Rangwala, 1989)
    713..2506    +  CDS            narX: NARX_ECOLI - Also known as narR. Experimental evidence at protein level: Swiss-Prot protein existence level 1. Acts as a sensor for nitrate/nitrite and transduces signal of nitrate availability to the NarL protein and of both nitrate/nitrite to the NarP protein. NarX probably activates NarL and NarP by phosphorylation in the presence of nitrate. NarX also plays a negative role in controlling NarL activity, probably through dephosphorylation in the absence of nitrate. From Escherichia coli (strain K12).
   2519..2548    +  CDS            3xMyc (fragment): 3 tandem Myc epitope tags
   2560..2609    +  CDS            SET1 (fragment): solubility-enhancement tag derived from T7 phage gene 10B
   2617..2664    +  terminator     T7 terminator: transcription terminator for bacteriophage T7 RNA polymerase
   2682..3497    -  CDS            KanR: aminoglycoside phosphotransferase; aph(3')-Ia; confers resistance to kanamycin in bacteria or G418 (Geneticin®) in eukaryotes
>Addgene plasmid #225651 | pJL NarX Myc | addgene full sequence | sequence record 454024 | Addgene NGS Result
AGATCAAAGGATCTTCTTGAGATCCTTTTTTTCTGCGCGTAATCTGCTGCTTGCAAACAAAAAAACCACC
GCTACCAGCGGTGGTTTGTTTGCCGGATCAAGAGCTACCAACTCTTTTTCCGAAGGTAACTGGCTTCAGC
AGAGCGCAGATACCAAATACTGTTCTTCTAGTGTAGCCGTAGTTAGGCCACCACTTCAAGAACTCTGTAG
CACCGCCTACATACCTCGCTCTGCTAATCCTGTTACCAGTGGCTGCTGCCAGTGGCGATAAGTCGTGTCT
TACCGGGTTGGACTCAAGACGATAGTTACCGGATAAGGCGCAGCGGTCGGGCTGAACGGGGGGTTCGTGC
ACACAGCCCAGCTTGGAGCGAACGACCTACACCGAACTGAGATACCTACAGCGTGAGCTATGAGAAAGCG
CCACGCTTCCCGAAGGGAGAAAGGCGGACAGGTATCCGGTAAGCGGCAGGGTCGGAACAGGAGAGCGCAC
GAGGGAGCTTCCAGGGGGAAACGCCTGGTATCTTTATAGTCCTGTCGGGTTTCGCCACCTCTGACTTGAG
CGTCGATTTTTGTGATGCTCGTCAGGGGGGCGGAGCCTATGGAAAAACGCCAGCAACGCGATCCCGCGAA
ATTAATACGACTCACTATAGGGAGACCACAACGGTTTCCCTCTAGAAATAATTTTGTTTAACTTTAAGAA
GGAGATATACATATGCTTAAACGTTGTCTCTCTCCGCTCACCCTGGTTAATCAGGTTGCGCTTATTGTGT
TGCTTTCTACTGCTATTGGACTGGCAGGGATGGCGGTTTCTGGCTGGCTGGTGCAAGGCGTTCAGGGCAG
CGCCCATGCGATCAACAAAGCGGGATCGCTGCGCATGCAAAGTTACCGTCTGTTGGCGGCAGTGCCATTA
AGCGAGAAAGACAAGCCCTTAATTAAAGAGATGGAACAAACGGCATTTAGCGCCGAGTTGACTCGAGCAG
CAGAACGAGACGGACAACTGGCGCAATTACAGGGTTTACAAGATTACTGGCGTAATGAACTGATCCCTGC
GCTGATGCGTGCACAAAACCGAGAAACGGTGTCAGCGGATGTCAGCCAGTTTGTTGCCGGGCTTGATCAA
CTGGTATCTGGTTTTGACCGCACCACGGAAATGCGCATCGAGACAGTGGTACTGGTCCATCGGGTAATGG
CGGTATTTATGGCACTTTTACTGGTGTTCACTATTATCTGGTTGCGGGCGCGACTGCTACAACCGTGGCG
GCAACTGCTGGCAATGGCGAGTGCCGTCAGTCATCGCGATTTTACCCAACGCGCAAACATCAGCGGGCGC
AACGAAATGGCGATGCTTGGAACTGCGTTGAACAATATGTCTGCAGAACTGGCCGAAAGTTATGCCGTAC
TTGAGCAGCGGGTTCAGGAGAAAACCGCCGGGCTGGAGCATAAAAATCAGATCCTCTCTTTTTTATGGCA
GGCTAACCGCCGTTTGCATTCCCGCGCCCCGCTGTGTGAACGCCTGTCACCTGTACTCAACGGCTTACAG
AATTTAACCCTGCTACGTGATATCGAATTGCGGGTGTATGACACTGATGATGAAGAGAATCATCAGGAGT
TTACCTGCCAGCCAGATATGACTTGTGATGATAAAGGCTGCCAGCTCTGCCCGCGCGGCGTATTACCCGT
TGGTGATCGCGGCACGACCCTGAAGTGGCGGCTGGCTGACTCTCATACGCAGTACGGTATTTTGCTGGCG
ACCCTGCCACAGGGGCGTCATCTTAGCCATGATCAACAACAACTGGTGGATACCCTGGCTGAACAACTCA
CCGCCACGCTGGCGCTGGATCGCCATCAGGAACGTCAGCAACAGTTGATCGTGATGGAAGAGCGTGCCAC
CATTGCGCGCGAACTGCATGATTCTATTGCCCAATCTCTCTCTTGCATGAAGATGCAGGTGAGTTGTTTA
CAGATGCAGGGCGATGCGCTGCCAGAAAGCAGCCGCGAACTGTTAAGTCAGATCCGTAACGAACTGAATG
CATCCTGGGCGCAGTTGCGTGAATTGCTCATCACATTCCGCTTGCAGCTCACCGAGCCTGGATTACGTCC
GGCGCTGGAGGCGAGTTGCGAAGAGTACAGCGCCAAATTTGGCTTCCCGGTGAAGCTGGATTATCAATTG
CCGCCTCGCCTGGTGCCTTCGCATCAGGCAATCCACTTGTTGCAAATTGCCCGTGAGGCATTAAGTAACG
CCCTCAAACATTCGCAAGCGAGTGAAGTCGTGGTGACGGTGGCGCAAAACGATAATCAGGTCAAACTGAC
CGTCCAGGATAACGGCTGCGGCGTGCCTGAAAATGCCATCCGCAGCAATCACTACGGCATGATAATAATG
CGCGATCGTGCGCAAAGTTTACGAGGCGATTGCCGCGTCCGCCGTCGTGAATCAGGTGGCACCGAAGTGG
TGGTCACCTTTATTCCCGAAAAAACTTTCACAGACGTCCAAGGAGATACCCATGAGGGAGGAGGAAGCGA
GCAGAAACTCATCTCTGAAGAGGATCTGTAAGTCGACCGGCTGCTAACAAAGCCCGAAAGGAAGCTGAGT
TGGCTGCTGCCACCGCTGAGCAATAACTAGCATAACCCCTTGGGGCCTCTAAACGGGTCTTGAGGGGTTT
TTTGCTGAAAGCCAATTCTGATTAGAAAAACTCATCGAGCATCAAATGAAACTGCAATTTATTCATATCA
GGATTATCAATACCATATTTTTGAAAAAGCCGTTTCTGTAATGAAGGAGAAAACTCACCGAGGCAGTTCC
ATAGGATGGCAAGATCCTGGTATCGGTCTGCGATTCCGACTCGTCCAACATCAATACAACCTATTAATTT
CCCCTCGTCAAAAATAAGGTTATCAAGTGAGAAATCACCATGAGTGACGACTGAATCCGGTGAGAATGGC
AAAAGCTTATGCATTTCTTTCCAGACTTGTTCAACAGGCCAGCCATTACGCTCGTCATCAAAATCACTCG
CATCAACCAAACCGTTATTCATTCGTGATTGCGCCTGAGCGAGACGAAATACGCGATCGCTGTTAAAAGG
ACAATTACAAACAGGAATCGAATGCAACCGGCGCAGGAACACTGCCAGCGCATCAACAATATTTTCACCT
GAATCAGGATATTCTTCTAATACCTGGAATGCTGTTTTCCCGGGGATCGCAGTGGTGAGTAACCATGCAT
CATCAGGAGTACGGATAAAATGCTTGATGGTCGGAAGAGGCATAAATTCCGTCAGCCAGTTTAGTCTGAC
CATCTCATCTGTAACATCATTGGCAACGCTACCTTTGCCATGTTTCAGAAACAACTCTGGCGCATCGGGC
TTCCCATACAATCGATAGATTGTCGCACCTGATTGCCCGACATTATCGCGAGCCCATTTATACCCATATA
AATCAGCATCCATGTTGGAATTTAATCGCGGCTTCGAGCAAGACGTTTCCCGTTGAATATGGCTCATAAC
ACCCCTTGTATTACTGTTTATGTAAGCAGACAGTTTTATTGTTCATGATGATATATTTTTATCTTGTGCA
ATGTAACATCAGAGATTTTGAGACACAACGTG
